Addgene plasmid #131379: EcNGsC-F307A-S308A-pKK223
Purpose: Low level expression of E.coli G.stearothermophillus MutY chimera protein with amino acid changes F307A and S308A in Gs MutY.
Depositing lab: Martin Horvath. Depositing organization: University of Utah. Publication: Structural Basis for Finding OG Lesions and Avoiding Undamaged G by the DNA Glycosylase MutY. Russelburg LP, O'Shea Murray VL, Demir M, Knutsen KR, Sehgal SL, Cao S, David SS, Horvath MP. ACS Chem Biol. 2019 Dec 27. doi: 10.1021/acschembio.9b00639. PubMed 31829624.
Backbone
  Vector backbone: pKK223
  Backbone size w/o insert (bp): 4577
  Total vector size (bp): 5663
  Vector type: Bacterial Expression
Growth in bacteria
  Bacterial resistance: Ampicillin, 100 μg/mL
  Growth temperature: 37°C
  Growth strain: DH5alpha
  Copy number: Unknown
Gene/Insert
  Gene/Insert name: EcNGsC MutY chimera F307A S308A (alt names: AAH EcNGsC; AAH)
  Species: E. coli and Geobacillus stearothermophilus
  Insert size (bp): 1086
  Mutation: Fusion of two MutY genes. Residues 1-225 are from E.coli MutY and residues 226-360 correspond with residues 231-365 of G.stearothermophilus MutY. Amino acid changes F307A and S308A in Gs MutY, corresponding with positions 302-303 in the chimera MutY.
  Promoter: tac
  Cloning method: Ligation Independent Cloning
  Sequencing primers: 5′ UpTac - GTTTTTTGCGCCGACATCATAACGGTTC; 3′ TacTrm - GCTTCTGCGTTCTGATTTAATCTGTATCAGGCTG
Terms and licenses: Academic/Nonprofit Terms; Industry Terms: Not Available to Industry
How to cite: EcNGsC-F307A-S308A-pKK223 was a gift from Martin Horvath (Addgene plasmid # 131379 ; http://n2t.net/addgene:131379 ; RRID:Addgene_131379)
