[The description below was written by a language model from this plasmid's Addgene catalogue record and pLannotate feature annotations shown in this document.]
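Description:
EcNGsC-F307A-S308A-pKK223 is a bacterial expression plasmid of about 5.7 kb built on the pKK223 backbone, a pBR322-derived vector. It replicates in E. coli through a ColE1/pMB1-type origin accompanied by the bom mobilisation region and the rop gene, which normally holds copy number down, although the record lists copy number as unknown. Selection is by ampicillin through the bla gene under its own promoter. The feature table also shows backbone remnants with no functional role here, including a truncated tetracycline-resistance gene and a fragment of yciV/trpH lying upstream of the promoter.

The payload is a 1,086 bp open reading frame encoding a chimeric MutY adenine glycosylase. MutY is the base excision repair enzyme that removes adenine mispaired with 8-oxoguanine (OG). Residues 1–225 come from E. coli MutY, and residues 226–360 correspond to residues 231–365 of Geobacillus stearothermophilus MutY. The automated annotation labels the whole coding region as the Geobacillus protein. Two alanine substitutions, F307A and S308A in Geobacillus numbering (positions 302–303 of the chimera), fall within the Geobacillus-derived C-terminal portion.

Transcription is driven by the hybrid trp/lac tac promoter with an adjacent lac operator, so it is subject to lac repressor control and can be induced with IPTG. No lacI gene is annotated on the plasmid, so any repressor would have to come from the host. The rrnB 5S rRNA segment and the T1 and T2 terminators follow the insert and stop transcription. No affinity tag is recorded.

The stated purpose is low-level expression of the mutant chimera. The associated study examines how MutY finds OG lesions and avoids undamaged guanine, which suggests the plasmid is used to test how these two residues contribute to that recognition.
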