Features (pLannotate 1.2.2; 14 found; start..end, strand, type, name):
     27..1100    +  CDS            mutY: MUTY_GEOSE - Experimental evidence at protein level: Swiss-Prot protein existence level 1. Base excision repair (BER) glycosylase that initiates repair of A:oxoG to C:G by removing the inappropriately paired adenine base from the DNA backbone, generating an abasic site product (PubMed:25995449) (PubMed:14961129). 8-oxoguanine (oxoG) is a genotoxic DNA lesion resulting from oxidation of guanine; this residue is misread by replicative DNA polymerases, that insert adenine instead of cytosine opposite the oxidized damaged base. Shows a powerful dicrimination of A versus C, since it does not cleave
   1204..1319    +  ncRNA          5S rRNA: Accession: RF00001 - 5S ribosomal RNA
   1323..1409    +  terminator     rrnB T1 terminator: Escherichia coli rrnB; transcription terminator T1 from the E. coli rrnB gene
   1501..1528    +  terminator     rrnB T2 terminator: transcription terminator T2 from the E. coli rrnB gene
   1547..1638    +  promoter       AmpR promoter: bla
   1639..2499    +  CDS            AmpR: β-lactamase; bla; confers resistance to ampicillin, carbenicillin, and related antibiotics
   2670..3258    +  rep_origin     ori: high-copy-number ColE1/pMB1/pBR322/pUC origin of replication
   3444..3584    -  misc_feature   bom: basis of mobility region from pBR322
   3686..3877    -  CDS            rop: Rop protein, which maintains plasmids at low copy number; rop
   3894..4274    +  CDS            YPB1_ECOLX: Protein predicted: Swiss-Prot protein existence level 4. From Escherichia coli.
   4516..5417    -  CDS            TcR (fragment): tetracycline efflux protein; tet; confers resistance to tetracycline
   5424..5525    -  CDS            yciV (fragment): RNAAM_ECOLI - Also known as trpH From Escherichia coli (strain K12).
   5601..5629    +  promoter       tac promoter: strong E. coli promoter; hybrid between the trp and lac UV5 promoters
   5637..5653    +  protein_bind   lac operator: The lac repressor binds to the lac operator to inhibit transcription in E. coli. This inhibition can be relieved by adding lactose or isopropyl-β-D-thiogalactopyranoside (IPTG). lac repressor encoded by lacI
>Addgene plasmid #131379 | EcNGsC-F307A-S308A-pKK223 | addgene full sequence | sequence record 259243 | Addgene NGS Result
GGAAACAGAATTCGGTGACCATGCAAGCGTCGCAATTTTCAGCCCAGGTTCTGGACTGGTACGATAAATA
CGGGCGAAAAACTCTGCCCTGGCAAATTGACAAGACGCCCTACAAAGTATGGCTCTCAGAAGTGATGTTG
CAACAAACTCAGGTTGCGACCGTTATCCCCTATTTTGAACGCTTTATGGCGCGCTTCCCGACGGTGACCG
ATCTCGCCAATGCGCCGCTCGACGAAGTTCTCCACTTGTGGACCGGGCTTGGCTATTACGCCCGCGCGCG
CAATCTGCATAAAGCGGCACAACAAGTGGCGACCTTACACGGCGGTAAATTCCCGGAAACCTTTGAGGAA
GTTGCAGCACTGCCGGGCGTCGGGCGTTCCACCGCAGGCGCGATTCTCTCGCTTTCTCTGGGTAAGCACT
TTCCGATTCTCGACGGTAACGTCAAACGCGTGCTGGCGCGCTGCTATGCTGTAAGCGGCTGGCCTGGGAA
AAAAGAGGTCGAGAATAAATTATGGAGTTTGAGCGAGCAGGTGACGCCCGCGGTTGGCGTGGAACGGTTT
AATCAGGCGATGATGGATTTGGGTGCGATGATTTGTACGCGCTCGAAACCGAAATGTTCGCTCTGTCCGC
TACAAAACGGATGTATTGCCGCCGCCAACAATAGCTGGGCGCTTTATCCGGGCAAAAAACCGAAAAAAAC
AGCGGTCAAACAAGTGCCGCTCGCAGTAGCGGTGCTGGCCGATGATGAAGGCCGCGTTCTCATTCGCAAG
CGCGACAGCACCGGTTTGCTTGCGAACTTATGGGAGTTCCCCAGCTGCGAAACGGACGGCGCAGATGGAA
AAGAGAAGCTCGAGCAAATGGTTGGGGAGCAATACGGTTTGCAAGTGGAGCTTACAGAACCGATCGTTTC
GTTTGAGCATGCGGCTGCCCATTTAGTCTGGCAGTTGACCGTGTTTCCCGGCCGTTTGGTTCATGGCGGA
CCGGTCGAGGAGCCTTACCGGCTTGCGCCGGAAGACGAGTTGAAGGCGTACGCCTTTCCGGTGTCCCATC
AACGTGTTTGGCGCGAATATAAAGAATGGGCGAGCGGAGTACGCCCGCCCCCATGACTGCAGCCAAGCTT
GGCTGTTTTGGCGGATGAGAGAAGATTTTCAGCCTGATACAGATTAAATCAGAACGCAGAAGCGGTCTGA
TAAAACAGAATTTGCCTGGCGGCAGTAGCGCGGTGGTCCCACCTGACCCCATGCCGAACTCAGAAGTGAA
ACGCCGTAGCGCCGATGGTAGTGTGGGGTCTCCCCATGCGAGAGTAGGGAACTGCCAGGCATCAAATAAA
ACGAAAGGCTCAGTCGAAAGACTGGGCCTTTCGTTTTATCTGTTGTTTGTCGGTGAACGCTCTCCTGAGT
AGGACAAATCCGCCGGGAGCGGATTTGAACGTTGCGAAGCAACGGCCCGGAGGGTGGCGGGCAGGACGCC
CGCCATAAACTGCCAGGCATCAAATTAAGCAGAAGGCCATCCTGACGGATGGCCTTTTTGCGTTTCTACA
AACTCTTTTGTTTATTTTTCTAAATACATTCAAATATGTATCCGCTCATGAGACAATAACCCTGATAAAT
GCTTCAATAATATTGAAAAAGGAAGAGTATGAGTATTCAACATTTCCGTGTCGCCCTTATTCCCTTTTTT
GCGGCATTTTGCCTTCCTGTTTTTGCTCACCCAGAAACGCTGGTGAAAGTAAAAGATGCTGAAGATCAGT
TGGGTGCACGAGTGGGTTACATCGAACTGGATCTCAACAGCGGTAAGATCCTTGAGAGTTTTCGCCCCGA
AGAACGTTTTCCAATGATGAGCACTTTTAAAGTTCTGCTATGTGGCGCGGTATTATCCCGTGTTGACGCC
GGGCAAGAGCAACTCGGTCGCCGCATACACTATTCTCAGAATGACTTGGTTGAGTACTCACCAGTCACAG
AAAAGCATCTTACGGATGGCATGACAGTAAGAGAATTATGCAGTGCTGCCATAACCATGAGTGATAACAC
TGCGGCCAACTTACTTCTGACAACGATCGGAGGACCGAAGGAGCTAACCGCTTTTTTGCACAACATGGGG
GATCATGTAACTCGCCTTGATCGTTGGGAACCGGAGCTGAATGAAGCCATACCAAACGACGAGCGTGACA
CCACGATGCCTGTAGCAATGGCAACAACGTTGCGCAAACTATTAACTGGCGAACTACTTACTCTAGCTTC
CCGGCAACAATTAATAGACTGGATGGAGGCGGATAAAGTTGCAGGACCACTTCTGCGCTCGGCCCTTCCG
GCTGGCTGGTTTATTGCTGATAAATCTGGAGCCGGTGAGCGTGGGTCTCGCGGTATCATTGCAGCACTGG
GGCCAGATGGTAAGCCCTCCCGTATCGTAGTTATCTACACGACGGGGAGTCAGGCAACTATGGATGAACG
AAATAGACAGATCGCTGAGATAGGTGCCTCACTGATTAAGCATTGGTAACTGTCAGACCAAGTTTACTCA
TATATACTTTAGATTGATTTAAAACTTCATTTTTAATTTAAAAGGATCTAGGTGAAGATCCTTTTTGATA
ATCTCATGACCAAAATCCCTTAACGTGAGTTTTCGTTCCACTGAGCGTCAGACCCCGTAGAAAAGATCAA
AGGATCTTCTTGAGATCCTTTTTTTCTGCGCGTAATCTGCTGCTTGCAAACAAAAAAACCACCGCTACCA
GCGGTGGTTTGTTTGCCGGATCAAGAGCTACCAACTCTTTTTCCGAAGGTAACTGGCTTCAGCAGAGCGC
AGATACCAAATACTGTCCTTCTAGTGTAGCCGTAGTTAGGCCACCACTTCAAGAACTCTGTAGCACCGCC
TACATACCTCGCTCTGCTAATCCTGTTACCAGTGGCTGCTGCCAGTGGCGATAAGTCGTGTCTTACCGGG
TTGGACTCAAGACGATAGTTACCGGATAAGGCGCAGCGGTCGGGCTGAACGGGGGGTTCGTGCACACAGC
CCAGCTTGGAGCGAACGAACTACACCGAACTGAGATACCTACAGCGTGAGCTATGAGAAAGCGCCACGCT
TCCCGAAGGGAGAAAGGCGGACAGGTATCCGGTAAGCGGCAGGGTCGGAACAGGAGAGCGCACGAGGGAG
CTTCCAGGGGGAAACGCCTGGTATCTTTATAGTCCTGTCGGGTTTCGCCACCTCTGACTTGAGCGTCGAT
TTTTGTGATGCTCGTCAGGGGGGCGGAGCCTATGGAAAAACGCCAGCAACGCGGCCTTTTTACGGTTCCT
GGCCTTTTGCTGGCCTTTTGCTCACATGTTCTTTCCTGCGTTATCCCCTGATTCTGTGGATAACCGTATT
ACCGCCTTTGAGTGAGCTGATACCGCTCGCCGCAGCCGAACGACCGAGCGCAGCGAGTCAGTGAGCGAGG
AAGCGGAAGAGCGCCTGATGCGGTATTTTCTCCTTACGCATCTGTGCGGTATTTCACACCGCATATGGTG
CACTCTCAGTACAATCTGCTCTGATGCCGCATAGTTAAGCCAGTATACACTCCGCTATCGCTACGTGACT
GGGTCATGGCTGCGCCCCGACACCCGCCAACACCCGCTGACGCGCCCTGACGGGCTTGTCTGCTCCCGGC
ATCCGCTTACAGACAAGCTGTGACCGTCTCCGGGAGCTGCATGTGTCAGAGGTTTTCACCGTCATCACCG
AAACGCGCGAGGCAGCTGCGGTAAAGCTCATCAGCGTGGTCGTGAAGCGATTCACAGATGTCTGCCTGTT
CATCCGCGTCCAGCTCGTTGAGTTTCTCCAGAAGCGTTAATGTCTGGCTTCTGATAAAGCGGGCCATGTT
AAGGGCGGTTTTTTCCTGTTTGGTCACTGATGCCTCCGTGTAAGGGGGATTTCTGTTCATGGGGGTAATG
ATACCGATGAAACGAGAGAGGATGCTCACGATACGGGTTACTGATGATGAACATGCCCGGTTACTGGAAC
GTTGTGAGGGTAAACAACTGGCGGTATGGATGCGGCGGGACCAGAGAAAAATCACTCAGGGTCAATGCCA
GCGCTTCGTTAATACAGATGTAGGTGTTCCACAGGGTAGCCAGCAGCATCCTGCGATGCAGATCCGGAAC
ATAATGGTGCAGGGCGCTGACTTCCGCGTTTCCAGACTTTACGAAACACGGAAACCGAAGACCATTCATG
TTGTTGCTCAGGTCGCAGACGTTTTGCAGCAGCAGTCGCTTCACGTTCGCTCGCGTATCGGTGATTCATT
CTGCTAACCAGTAAGGCAACCCCGCCAGCCTAGCCGGGTCCTCAACGACAGGAGCACGATCATGCGCACC
CGTGGCCAGGACCCAACGCTGCCCGAGATGCGCCGCGTGCGGCTGCTGGAGATGGCGGACGCGATGGATA
TGTTCTGCCAAGGGTTGGTTTGCGCATTCACAGTTCTCCGCAAGAATTGATTGGCTCCAATTCTTGGAGT
GGTGAATCCGTTAGCGAGGTGCCGCCGGCTTCCATTCAGGTCGAGGTGGCCCGGCTCCATGCACCGCGAC
GCAACGCGGGGAGGCAGACAAGGTATAGGGCGGCGCCTACAATCCATGCCAACCCGTTCCATGTGCTCGC
CGAGGCGGCATAAATCGCCGTGACGATCAGCGGTCCAATGATCGAAGTTAGGCTGGTAAGAGCCGCGAGC
GATCCTTGAAGCTGTCCCTGATGGTCGTCATCTACCTGCCTGGACAGCATGGCCTGCAACGCGGGCATCC
CGATGCCGCCGGAAGCGAGAAGAATCATAATGGGGAAGGCCATCCAGCCTCGCGTCGCGAACGCCAGCAA
GACGTAGCCCAGCGCGTCGGCCGCCATGCCGGCGATAATGGCCTGCTTCTCGCCGAAACGTTTGGTGGCG
GGACCAGTGACGAAGGCTTGAGCGAGGGCGTGCAAGATTCCGAATACCGCAAGCGACAGGCCGATCATCG
TCGCGCTCCAGCGAAAGCGGTCCTCGCCGAAAATGACCCAGAGCGCTGCCGGCACCTGTCCTACGAGTTG
CATGATAAAGAAGACAGTCATAAGTGCGGCGACGATAGTCATGCCCCGCGCCCACCGGAAGGAGCTGACT
GGGTTGAAGGCTCTCAAGGGCATCGGTCGACGCTCTCCCTTATGCGACTCCTGCATTAGGAAGCAGCCCA
GTAGTAGGTTGAGGCCGTTGAGCACCGCCGCCGCAAGGAATGGTGCATGCAAGGAGATGGCGCCCAACAG
TCCCCCGGCCACGGGGCCTGCCACCATACCCACGCCGAAACAAGCGCTCATGAGCCCGAAGTGGCGAGCC
CGATCTTCCCCATCGGTGATGTCGGCGATATAGGCGCCAGCAACCGCACCTGTGGCGCCGGTGATGCCGG
CCACGATGCGTCCGGCGTAGAGGATCCGGGCTTATCGACTGCACGGTGCACCAATGCTTCTGGCGTCAGG
CAGCCATCGGAAGCTGTGGTATGGCTGTGCAGGTCGTAAATCACTGCATAATTCGTGTCGCTCAAGGCGC
ACTCCCGTTCTGGATAATGTTTTTTGCGCCGACATCATAACGGTTCTGGCAAATATTCTGAAATGAGCTG
TTGACAATTAATCATCGGCTCGTATAATGTGTGGAATTGTGAGCGGATAACAATTTCACACA
