>Addgene plasmid #131379 | EcNGsC-F307A-S308A-pKK223 | depositor partial sequence | sequence record 251746 | UpTac (5-prime Sequencing Primer)
GGCTCGTATAATGTGTGGAATTGTGAGCGGATAACAATTTCACACAGGAAACAGAATTCGGTGACCATGC
AAGCGTCGCAATTTTCAGCCCAGGTTCTGGACTGGTACGATAAATACGGGCGAAAAACTCTGCCCTGGCA
AATTGACAAGACGCCCTACAAAGTATGGCTCTCAGAAGTGATGTTGCAACAAACTCAGGTTGCGACCGTT
ATCCCCTATTTTGAACGCTTTATGGCGCGCTTCCCGACGGTGACCGATCTCGCCAATGCGCCGCTCGACG
AAGTTCTCCACTTGTGGACCGGGCTTGGCTATTACGCCCGCGCGCGCAATCTGCATAAAGCGGCACAACA
AGTGGCGACCTTACACGGCGGTAAATTCCCGGAAACCTTTGAGGAAGTTGCAGCACTGCCGGGCGTCGGG
CGTTCCACCGCAGGCGCGATTCTCTCGCTTTCTCTGGGTAAGCACTTTCCGATTCTCGACGGTAACGTCA
AACGCGTGCTGGCGCGCTGCTATGCTGTAAGCGGCTGGCCTGGGAAAAAAGAGGTCGAGAATAAATTATG
GAGTTTGAGCGAGCAGGTGACGCCCGCGGTTGGCGTGGAACGGTTTAATCAGGCGATGATGGATTTGGGT
GCGATGATTTGTACGCGCTCGAAACCGAAATGTTCGCTCTGTCCGCTACAAAACGGATGTATTGCCGCCG
