>Addgene plasmid #131379 | EcNGsC-F307A-S308A-pKK223 | depositor partial sequence | sequence record 251747 | TacTrm (3-prime Sequencing Primer)
GGCGTACTCCGCTCGCCCATTCTTTATATTCGCGCCAAACACGTTGATGGGACACCGGAAAGGCGTACGC
CTTCAACTCGTCTTCCGGCGCAAGCCGGTAAGGCTCCTCGACCGGTCCGCCATGAACCAAACGGCCGGGA
AACACGGTCAACTGCCAGACTAAATGGGCAGCCGCATGCTCAAACGAAACGATCGGTTCTGTAAGCTCCA
CTTGCAAACCGTATTGCTCCCCAACCATTTGCTCGAGCTTCTCTTTTCCATCTGCGCCGTCCGTTTCGCA
GCTGGGGAACTCCCATAAGTTCGCAAGCAAACCGGTGCTGTCGCGCTTGCGAATGAGAACGCGGCCTTCA
TCATCGGCCAGCACCGCTACTGCGAGCGGCACTTGTTTGACCGCTGTTTTTTTCGGTTTTTTGCCCGGAT
AAAGCGCCCAGCTATTGTTGGCGGCGGCAATACATCCGTTTTGTAGCGGACAGAGCGAACATTTCGGTTT
CGAGCGCGTACAAATCATCGCACCCAAATCCATCATCGCCTGATTAAACCGTTCCACGCCAACCGCGGGC
GTCACCTGCTCGCTCAAACTCCATAATTTATTCTCGACCTCTTTTTTCCCAGGCCAGCCGCTTACAGCAT
AGCAGCGCGCCAGCACGCGTTTGACGTT
